Addgene plasmid #61869: pcDNA3.1 Flag-Sesn3
Purpose: Transient overexpression of Flag-Sesn3 (mouse)
Depositing lab: Ming Li. Depositing organization: Memorial Sloan-Kettering Cancer Center. Publication: Sestrins function as guanine nucleotide dissociation inhibitors for Rag GTPases to control mTORC1 signaling. Peng M, Yin N, Li MO. Cell. 2014 Sep 25;159(1):122-33. doi: 10.1016/j.cell.2014.08.038. PubMed 25259925.
Backbone
  Vector backbone: pcDNA3.1
  Backbone size w/o insert (bp): 6000
  Total vector size (bp): 7479
  Vector type: Mammalian Expression
  Selectable markers: Neomycin (select with G418)
Growth in bacteria
  Bacterial resistance: Ampicillin, 100 μg/mL
  Growth temperature: 37°C
  Growth strain: DH5alpha
  Copy number: High Copy
Gene/Insert
  Gene/Insert name: Sesn3
  Species: M. musculus (mouse)
  Insert size (bp): 1479
  Mutation: none
  Entrez Gene: Sesn3 (a.k.a. 5630400E15Rik, BC003348, SEST3)
  Promoter: CMV
  Tag / fusion protein: Flag (N terminal on insert)
  Cloning method: Restriction Enzyme; 5′ cloning site BamHI (not destroyed); 3′ cloning site EcoRI (not destroyed)
  Sequencing primers: 5′ T7
Terms and licenses: Academic/Nonprofit Terms; Industry Terms: Not Available to Industry
How to cite: pcDNA3.1 Flag-Sesn3 was a gift from Ming Li (Addgene plasmid # 61869 ; http://n2t.net/addgene:61869 ; RRID:Addgene_61869)
