[The description below was written by a language model from this plasmid's Addgene catalogue record.]
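Description:
pcDNA3.1 Flag-Sesn3 is a mammalian expression plasmid built on the pcDNA3.1 backbone for transient overexpression of mouse Sestrin 3 (Sesn3) carrying an N-terminal Flag epitope. The total construct is recorded as 7479 bp, made up of a backbone of roughly 6000 bp and a 1479 bp insert. It is maintained in E. coli as a high-copy plasmid under ampicillin selection. It also carries a neomycin resistance marker, so transfected mammalian cells can be selected with G418 if stable expression is wanted, although the stated purpose is transient expression.

The wild-type Sesn3 coding sequence (no mutations recorded) was inserted by restriction cloning between BamHI and EcoRI sites, both of which remain intact, so the insert can be excised or transferred to another vector. Transcription is driven by the CMV promoter, a strong constitutive viral promoter that gives high expression in most commonly used mammalian cell lines. A T7 primer site upstream of the insert is listed for sequencing across the 5′ junction. The Flag tag allows the protein to be detected by immunoblotting or immunofluorescence and recovered by immunoprecipitation with anti-Flag antibodies, without needing a Sesn3-specific antibody.

The associated study examined sestrins as regulators of mTORC1 signalling acting on the Rag GTPases, so the plasmid suits experiments that test the effect of Sesn3 overexpression on that pathway or that probe its protein interactions. No annotated feature table was supplied, so further backbone elements cannot be confirmed from this record.
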