>Addgene plasmid #61869 | pcDNA3.1 Flag-Sesn3 | addgene partial sequence | sequence record 102524 | CMV-F 5'-CGCAAATGGGCGGTAGGCGTG-3'
CTCTCTGGCTACTAGAGAACCCACTGCTTACTGGCTTATCGAAATTAATACGACTCACTATAGGGAGACC
CAAGCTGGCTAGCGTTTAAACTTAAGCTTGGTACCGAGCTCGGATCCGCCACCATGGACTACAAAGACGA
TGACGACAAGATGAACCGCGGTGGCAGCAGCGCGTCGGCCTCGGCCAACTACCTGCTCTGCACCAACTGC
CGGAAAGTGCTGCGGAAGGACAAAAGAATCCGAGTGTCTCAACCCCTGACAAGAGGACCAAGTGCCTTTA
TTCCAGAGAAGGAAGTTGTCCAAGCAAATACGGCGGATGAACGAACAAACTTTCTTGTGGAAGAGTACTC
TACATCCGGTCGCCTGGACAACATCACACAGGTGATGAGCTTGCACACTCAGTACCTGGAATCTTTCTTG
CGGAGCCAGTTCTACATGCTGCGTATGGACGGCCCCCTTCCCCTCCCAGACAGGCACTACATTGCCATCA
TGGCTGCAGCCAGACACCAGTGTTCCTACCTAATAAACATGCATGTGGATGAATTTTTAAAGACTGGAGG
GATCGCTGAGTGGCTGAATGGCTTGGAATATGTACCACAAAGACTGAGAAATCTTAATGAAATTAACAAG
CTGCTGGCACACCGGCCCTGGCTGATCACAAAAGAGCACATTCAGAAACTTGTCAAAACTGGAGAAAATA
ATTGGTCCCTGCCTGAGCTAGTGCACGCCGTGGTCCTCTTGGCTCACTATCACGC
