>Addgene plasmid #61869 | pcDNA3.1 Flag-Sesn3 | addgene partial sequence | sequence record 102525 | BGH-rev 5'-TAGAAGGCACAGTCGAGG-3'
ACTCGAGCGGCCGCCACTGTGCTGGATATCTGCAGAATTCTCAGGTCAGATGCCGAGTTATGGCTCGCAG
AGCATAAAGCAGCTCGGCCTGCATCCGTGCTTCCATCAGAAGCAGATTCACGTGGACCTTCTCTGAGTGA
GTGAACTGGCGCCAGTAGCTGTCATACATGCGCTTCGTGGTTCTCTCAGGGTAGCAGGTCACTGTCTTGA
TGTAAACCTTCAGGCTCCGTTCAAGTAACTGGTTAACTTCTCCATAGTCATAGTCATCATACCTGATTCC
AAACATACAGTGAACATAGTTAAACAAAGCTCTGCGCAGTGTGGTCGTGTCAACATCCTCATGGGTGGCC
ATTGTGTTGTAGGTGAGATTGTAGACCATTCGAAACTTCTCATCCAGGAGATGTCCAATGTCAGAGTAAA
GCCTGTTCACCAGTGAGAACCCATGGTTTTCCCAGGTGTAGTCCTGGGCTCGGAATGTTGGCAAATGTTC
TTCTCCTCGCCTGGCAAAGTCTTCGTACCCAAAGCTTGGGTCTTCAATGTATCGAGAGACATCGGCTGTT
ACAATCACATCATCTTCAAAATCTGAGTGAGGAAACGCATGTAAAGTTTCTCCAGGGACCACAAAGAGAC
TTTCTTTCTTTTCCTTCTCAAAACGCGTGGTCATTTCTTCCCGAGTGGTCTCGTCATCTTCCCTGTCTTC
CTGAAGCCTTTTCATCCTTTCCATTAAGGCTTCCAGCTCGCCTAGGGAATCCACAATCCCAAAGTTGCTG
CCCGCCAGGGAGGTGTTCTCGATGCTGTTGTCATTGGCCAGGT
